Addgene plasmid #17593: pDest490-OPN-CT
Depositing lab: Xin Wang. Depositing organization: National Cancer Institute (NCI). Publication: An osteopontin fragment is essential for tumor cell invasion in hepatocellular carcinoma. Takafuji V, Forgues M, Unsworth E, Goldsmith P, Wang XW. Oncogene. 2007 Sep 27. 26(44):6361-71. 10.1038/sj.onc.1210463 PubMed 17452979.
Backbone
  Vector backbone: pDest490
  Backbone manufacturer: Invitrogen
  Backbone size w/o insert (bp): 5300
  Vector type: Mammalian Expression
  Selectable markers: Neomycin (select with G418)
Growth in bacteria
  Bacterial resistance: Ampicillin, 100 μg/mL
  Growth temperature: 37°C
  Growth strain: DH5alpha
  Copy number: High Copy
Gene/Insert
  Gene/Insert name: OPN-CT (alt names: Osteopontin; OPN; OPN-24 kDa)
  Species: H. sapiens (human)
  Insert size (bp): 315
  Mutation: Base pairs 631–942
  GenBank ID: X13694
  Entrez Gene: SPP1 (a.k.a. BNSP, BSPI, ETA-1, OPN)
  Tag / fusion protein: Flag (C terminal on backbone)
  Cloning method: Restriction Enzyme
  Sequencing primers: 5′ SP6
Terms and licenses: Academic/Nonprofit Terms; Industry Terms: Not Available to Industry
How to cite: pDest490-OPN-CT was a gift from Xin Wang (Addgene plasmid # 17593 ; http://n2t.net/addgene:17593 ; RRID:Addgene_17593)
