[The description below was written by a language model from this plasmid's Addgene catalogue record.]
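Description:
pDest490-OPN-CT is a mammalian expression plasmid built on the pDest490 backbone (about 5.3 kb, attributed to Invitrogen) that carries a C-terminal fragment of human osteopontin (SPP1, also known as OPN, BNSP, BSPI or ETA-1). It is maintained in E. coli as a high-copy plasmid under ampicillin selection, and it carries a neomycin resistance marker so that transfected mammalian cells can be selected with G418, which allows stable expressing lines to be derived as well as transient expression.

The insert is roughly 315 bp and corresponds to base pairs 631–942 of the referenced human osteopontin cDNA, so it encodes only the carboxy-terminal portion of the protein rather than full-length OPN; an alternative name in the record refers to it as the 24 kDa OPN form. The fragment is fused to a Flag epitope supplied by the backbone at the C terminus, which permits detection or immunoprecipitation of the expressed fragment with anti-Flag antibodies. The insert is recorded as having been introduced by restriction enzyme cloning, and an SP6 primer site is used for sequencing from the 5′ side. The record does not state which promoter drives expression in mammalian cells, nor does it say whether a signal peptide or other secretion sequence precedes the fragment, and no feature table is available to confirm other backbone elements.

The associated publication concerns an osteopontin fragment that is essential for tumor cell invasion in hepatocellular carcinoma. The construct is therefore suited to expressing a defined OPN region in cultured cells, for example to compare the contributions of different parts of the protein to invasive behaviour.
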