>Addgene plasmid #17593 | pDest490-OPN-CT | depositor partial sequence | sequence record 8682 | Author sequence
CTGAACGCGCCTTCTGATTGGGACAGCCGTGGGAAGGACAGTTATGAAACGAGTCAGCTGGATGACCAGA
GTGCTGAAACCCACAGCCACAAGCAGTCCAGATTATATAAGCGGAAAGCCAATGATGAGAGCAATGAGCA
TTCCGATGTGATTGATAGTCAGGAACTTTCCAAAGTCAGCCGTGAATTCCACAGCCATGAATTTCACAGC
CATGAAGATATGCTGGTTGTAGACCCCAAAAGTAAGGAAGAAGATAAACACCTGAAATTTCGTATTTCTC
ATGAATTAGATAGTGCATCTTCTGAGGTCAATTAA
