>Addgene plasmid #17593 | pDest490-OPN-CT | addgene partial sequence | sequence record 23535 | 17593 with SP6
GCGTCGGACCAGTTTGTCAAAAAGTTGGCACCATGAGAATTGCAGTGATTTGCTTTTGCCTCCTAGGCAT
CACCTGTGCCCTGAACGCGCCTTCTGATTGGGACAGCCGTGGGAAGGACAGTTATGAAACGAGTCAGCTG
GATGACCAGAGTGCTGAAACCCACAGCCACAAGCAGTCCAGATTATATAAGCGGAAAGCCAATGATGAGA
GCAATGAGCATTCCGATGTGATTGATAGTCAGGAACTTTCCAAAGTCAGCCGTGAATTCCACAGCCATGA
ATTTCACAGCCATGAAGATATGCTGGTTGTAGACCCCAAAAGTAAGGAAGAAGATAAACACCTGAAATTT
CGTATTTCTCATGAATTAGATAGTGCATCTTCTGAGGTCAATCCAACTTTCTTGTACAAAGTGGTTCGAT
CTAGAATGGCTAGCGACTACAAGGACGACGATGACAAGTAGTAATCGAGTACAACTATAACTCACACAAT
GTATACATCACGGCAGACAAACAAAAGAATGGAATCAAAGCTAACTTCAAAATTCGCCACAACATTGAAG
ATGGATCCGTTCAACTAGCAGACCATTATCAACAAAATACTCCAATTGGCGATGGCCCTGTCCTTTTACC
AGACAACCATTACCTGTCGACACAATCTGCCCTTTCGAAAGATCCCAACGAAAAGCGTGACCACATGGTC
CTTCTTGAGTTTGTANNGGGGCNGNNNTCCGGGGGCANGATGACCTCACAATATGATNANCCCCTGANNN
CTCGANGGCTTCAGTGCNGCTCGTGTGCCTCCCGGCTCTGNCNGAGGCCNCNNGCTCNAAAAGGATGCC
